>Addgene plasmid #90362 | pLminP_Luc2P_RE20 | addgene full sequence | sequence record 491988 | Addgene NGS Result
TGTAGTCTTATGCAATACTCTTGTAGTCTTGCAACATGGTAACGATGAGTTAGCAACATGCCTTACAAGG
AGAGAAAAAGCACCGTGCATGCCGATTGGTGGAAGTAAGGTGGTACGATCGTGCCTTATTAGGAAGGCAA
CAGACGGGTCTGACATGGATTGGACGAACCACTGAATTGCCGCATTGCAGAGATATTGTATTTAAGTGCC
TAGCTCGATACATAAACGGGTCTCTCTGGTTAGACCAGATCTGAGCCTGGGAGCTCTCTGGCTAACTAGG
GAACCCACTGCTTAAGCCTCAATAAAGCTTGCCTTGAGTGCTTCAAGTAGTGTGTGCCCGTCTGTTGTGT
GACTCTGGTAACTAGAGATCCCTCAGACCCTTTTAGTCAGTGTGGAAAATCTCTAGCAGTGGCGCCCGAA
CAGGGACTTGAAAGCGAAAGGGAAACCAGAGGAGCTCTCTCGACGCAGGACTCGGCTTGCTGAAGCGCGC
ACGGCAAGAGGCGAGGGGCGGCGACTGGTGAGTACGCCAAAAATTTTGACTAGCGGAGGCTAGAAGGAGA
GAGATGGGTGCGAGAGCGTCAGTATTAAGCGGGGGAGAATTAGATCGCGATGGGAAAAAATTCGGTTAAG
GCCAGGGGGAAAGAAAAAATATAAATTAAAACATATAGTATGGGCAAGCAGGGAGCTAGAACGATTCGCA
GTTAATCCTGGCCTGTTAGAAACATCAGAAGGCTGTAGACAAATACTGGGACAGCTACAACCATCCCTTC
AGACAGGATCAGAAGAACTTAGATCATTATATAATACAGTAGCAACCCTCTATTGTGTGCATCAAAGGAT
AGAGATAAAAGACACCAAGGAAGCTTTAGACAAGATAGAGGAAGAGCAAAACAAAAGTAAGACCACCGCA
CAGCAAGCGGCCGCTGATCTTCAGACCTGGAGGAGGAGATATGAGGGACAATTGGAGAAGTGAATTATAT
AAATATAAAGTAGTAAAAATTGAACCATTAGGAGTAGCACCCACCAAGGCAAAGAGAAGAGTGGTGCAGA
GAGAAAAAAGAGCAGTGGGAATAGGAGCTTTGTTCCTTGGGTTCTTGGGAGCAGCAGGAAGCACTATGGG
CGCAGCGTCAATGACGCTGACGGTACAGGCCAGACAATTATTGTCTGGTATAGTGCAGCAGCAGAACAAT
TTGCTGAGGGCTATTGAGGCGCAACAGCATCTGTTGCAACTCACAGTCTGGGGCATCAAGCAGCTCCAGG
CAAGAATCCTGGCTGTGGAAAGATACCTAAAGGATCAACAGCTCCTGGGGATTTGGGGTTGCTCTGGAAA
ACTCATTTGCACCACTGCTGTGCCTTGGAATGCTAGTTGGAGTAATAAATCTCTGGAACAGATTTGGAAT
CACACGACCTGGATGGAGTGGGACAGAGAAATTAACAATTACACAAGCTTAATACACTCCTTAATTGAAG
AATCGCAAAACCAGCAAGAAAAGAATGAACAAGAATTATTGGAATTAGATAAATGGGCAAGTTTGTGGAA
TTGGTTTAACATAACAAATTGGCTGTGGTATATAAAATTATTCATAATGATAGTAGGAGGCTTGGTAGGT
TTAAGAATAGTTTTTGCTGTACTTTCTATAGTGAATAGAGTTAGGCAGGGATATTCACCATTATCGTTTC
AGACCCACCTCCCAACCCCGAGGGGACCCGACAGGCCCGAAGGAATAGAAGAAGAAGGTGGAGAGAGAGA
CAGAGACAGATCCATTCGATTAGTGAACGGATCTCGACGGTATCGGTTAACTTTTAAAAGAAAAGGGGGG
ATTGGGGGGTACAGTGCAGGGGAAAGAATAGTAGACATAATAGCAACAGACATACAAACTAAAGAATTAC
AAAAACAAATTACAAAAATTCAAAATTTTATCGATCGCACCAGCGTGTGGATCCAACAGATGCGTCATGC
GTCATGCGTCATGCGTCATGCGTCATCTCAAAGATCCGAGAACAGATCTGGCCTCGGCGGCCAAGCTTAG
ACACTAGAGGGTATATAATGGAAGCTCGACTTCCAGCTTGGCAATCCGGTACTGTTGGTAAAGCCACCAT
GGAAGATGCCAAAAACATTAAGAAGGGCCCAGCGCCATTCTACCCACTCGAAGACGGGACCGCCGGCGAG
CAGCTGCACAAAGCCATGAAGCGCTACGCCCTGGTGCCCGGCACCATCGCCTTTACCGACGCACATATCG
AGGTGGACATTACCTACGCCGAGTACTTCGAGATGAGCGTTCGGCTGGCAGAAGCTATGAAGCGCTATGG
GCTGAATACAAACCATCGGATCGTGGTGTGCAGCGAGAATAGCTTGCAGTTCTTCATGCCCGTGTTGGGT
GCCCTGTTCATCGGTGTGGCTGTGGCCCCAGCTAACGACATCTACAACGAGCGCGAGCTGCTGAACAGCA
TGGGCATCAGCCAGCCCACCGTCGTATTCGTGAGCAAGAAAGGGCTGCAAAAGATCCTCAACGTGCAAAA
GAAGCTACCGATCATACAAAAGATCATCATCATGGATAGCAAGACCGACTACCAGGGCTTCCAAAGCATG
TACACCTTCGTGACTTCCCATTTGCCACCCGGCTTCAACGAGTACGACTTCGTGCCCGAGAGCTTCGACC
GGGACAAAACCATCGCCCTGATCATGAACAGTAGTGGCAGTACCGGATTGCCCAAGGGCGTAGCCCTACC
GCACCGCACCGCTTGTGTCCGATTCAGTCATGCCCGCGACCCCATCTTCGGCAACCAGATCATCCCCGAC
ACCGCTATCCTCAGCGTGGTGCCATTTCACCACGGCTTCGGCATGTTCACCACGCTGGGCTACTTGATCT
GCGGCTTTCGGGTCGTGCTCATGTACCGCTTCGAGGAGGAGCTATTCTTGCGCAGCTTGCAAGACTATAA
GATTCAATCTGCCCTGCTGGTGCCCACACTATTTAGCTTCTTCGCTAAGAGCACTCTCATCGACAAGTAC
GACCTAAGCAACTTGCACGAGATCGCCAGCGGCGGGGCGCCGCTCAGCAAGGAGGTAGGTGAGGCCGTGG
CCAAACGCTTCCACCTACCAGGCATCCGCCAGGGCTACGGCCTGACAGAAACAACCAGCGCCATTCTGAT
CACCCCCGAAGGGGACGACAAGCCTGGCGCAGTAGGCAAGGTGGTGCCCTTCTTCGAGGCTAAGGTGGTG
GACTTGGACACCGGTAAGACACTGGGTGTGAACCAGCGCGGCGAGCTGTGCGTCCGTGGCCCCATGATCA
TGAGCGGCTACGTTAACAACCCCGAGGCTACAAACGCTCTCATCGACAAGGACGGCTGGCTGCACAGCGG
CGACATCGCCTACTGGGACGAGGACGAGCACTTCTTCATCGTGGACCGGCTGAAGAGCCTGATCAAATAC
AAGGGCTACCAGGTAGCCCCAGCCGAACTGGAGAGCATCCTGCTGCAACACCCCAACATCTTCGACGCCG
GGGTCGCCGGCCTGCCCGACGACGATGCCGGCGAGCTGCCCGCCGCAGTCGTCGTGCTGGAACACGGTAA
AACCATGACCGAGAAGGAGATCGTGGACTATGTGGCCAGCCAGGTTACAACCGCCAAGAAGCTGCGCGGT
GGTGTTGTGTTCGTGGACGAGGTGCCTAAAGGACTGACCGGCAAGTTGGACGCCCGCAAGATCCGCGAGA
TTCTCATTAAGGCCAAGAAGGGCGGCAAGATCGCCGTGAATTCTCACGGCTTCCCTCCCGAGGTGGAGGA
GCAGGCCGCCGGCACCCTGCCCATGAGCTGCGCCCAGGAGAGCGGCATGGATAGACACCCTGCTGCTTGC
GCCAGCGCCAGGATCAACGTCTAAGGCCGCGACTCTAGAACGCGTCACTGCGGCTTTATACCGTAAACAG
ACGACTACAGACATCAGCGCGTACCGGTTAGTAATGATCGACAATCAACCTCTGGATTACAAAATTTGTG
AAAGATTGACTGGTATTCTTAACTATGTTGCTCCTTTTACGCTATGTGGATACGCTGCTTTAATGCCTTT
GTATCATGCTATTGCTTCCCGTATGGCTTTCATTTTCTCCTCCTTGTATAAATCCTGGTTGCTGTCTCTT
TATGAGGAGTTGTGGCCCGTTGTCAGGCAACGTGGCGTGGTGTGCACTGTGTTTGCTGACGCAACCCCCA
CTGGTTGGGGCATTGCCACCACCTGTCAGCTCCTTTCCGGGACTTTCGCTTTCCCCCTCCCTATTGCCAC
GGCGGAACTCATCGCCGCCTGCCTTGCCCGCTGCTGGACAGGGGCTCGGCTGTTGGGCACTGACAATTCC
GTGGTGTTGTCGGGGAAGCTGACGTCCTTTCCATGGCTGCTCGCCTGTGTTGCCACCTGGATTCTGCGCG
GGACGTCCTTCTGCTACGTCCCTTCGGCCCTCAATCCAGCGGACCTTCCTTCCCGCGGCCTGCTGCCGGC
TCTGCGGCCTCTTCCGCGTCTTCGCCTTCGCCCTCAGACGAGTCGGATCTCCCTTTGGGCCGCCTCCCCG
CCTGGCGATGGTACCGGTGTGGAAAGTCCCCAGGCTCCCCAGCAGGCAGAAGTATGCAAAGCATGCATCT
CAATTAGTCAGCAACCAGGTGTGGAAAGTCCCCAGGCTCCCCAGCAGGCAGAAGTATGCAAAGCATGCAT
CTCAATTAGTCAGCAACCATAGTCCCGCCCCTAACTCCGCCCATCCCGCCCCTAACTCCGCCCAGTTCCG
CCCATTCTCCGCCCCATGGCTGACTAATTTTTTTTATTTATGCAGAGGCCGAGGCCGCCTCTGCCTCTGA
GCTATTCCAGAAGTAGTGAGGAGGCTTTTTTGGAGGCCTAGGCTTTTGCAAAAAGCTCCCGGGAGCTTGT
ATATCCATTTTCGGATCTGATCAGCACCTAGCATGGTGAGCAAGGGCGAGGAGCTGTTCACCGGGGTGGT
GCCCATCCTGGTCGAGCTGGACGGCGACGTAAACGGCCACAAGTTCAGCGTGTCCGGCGAGGGCGAGGGC
GATGCCACCTACGGCAAGCTGACCCTGAAGTTCATCTGCACCACCGGCAAGCTGCCCGTGCCCTGGCCCA
CCCTCGTGACCACCTTCACCTACGGCGTGCAGTGCTTCGCCCGCTACCCCGACCACATGAAGCAGCACGA
CTTCTTCAAGTCCGCCATGCCCGAAGGCTACGTCCAGGAGCGCACCATCTTCTTCAAGGACGACGGCAAC
TACAAGACCCGCGCCGAGGTGAAGTTCGAGGGCGACACCCTGGTGAACCGCATCGAGCTGAAGGGCATCG
ACTTCAAGGAGGACGGCAACATCCTGGGGCACAAGCTGGAGTACAACTACAACAGCCACAAGGTCTATAT
CACCGCCGACAAGCAGAAGAACGGCATCAAGGTGAACTTCAAGACCCGCCACAACATCGAGGACGGCAGC
GTGCAGCTCGCCGACCACTACCAGCAGAACACCCCCATCGGCGACGGCCCCGTGCTGCTGCCCGACAACC
ACTACCTGAGCACCCAGTCCGCCCTGAGCAAAGACCCCAACGAGAAGCGCGATCACATGGTCCTGCTGGA
GTTCGTGACCGCCGCCGGGATCACTCTCGGCATGGACGAGCTGTACAAGTAAGGTACCTTTAAGACCAAT
GACTTACAAGGCAGCTGTAGATCTTAGCCACTTTTTAAAAGAAAAGGGGGGACTGGAAGGGCTAATTCAC
TCCCAACGAAGACAAGATCTGCTTTTTGCTTGTACTGGGTCTCTCTGGTTAGACCAGATCTGAGCCTGGG
AGCTCTCTGGCTAACTAGGGAACCCACTGCTTAAGCCTCAATAAAGCTTGCCTTGAGTGCTTCAAGTAGT
GTGTGCCCGTCTGTTGTGTGACTCTGGTAACTAGAGATCCCTCAGACCCTTTTAGTCAGTGTGGAAAATC
TCTAGCAGTAGTAGTTCATGTCATCTTATTATTCAGTATTTATAACTTGCAAAGAAATGAATATCAGAGA
GTGAGAGGAACTTGTTTATTGCAGCTTATAATGGTTACAAATAAAGCAATAGCATCACAAATTTCACAAA
TAAAGCATTTTTTTCACTGCATTCTAGTTGTGGTTTGTCCAAACTCATCAATGTATCTTATCATGTCTGG
CTCTAGCTATCCCGCCCCTAACTCCGCCCATCCCGCCCCTAACTCCGCCCAGTTCCGCCCATTCTCCGCC
CCATGGCTGACTAATTTTTTTTATTTATGCAGAGGCCGAGGCCGCCTCGGCCTCTGAGCTATTCCAGAAG
TAGTGAGGAGGCTTTTTTGGAGGCCTAGGGACGTACCCAATTCGCCCTATAGTGAGTCGTATTACGCGCG
CTCACTGGCCGTCGTTTTACAACGTCGTGACTGGGAAAACCCTGGCGTTACCCAACTTAATCGCCTTGCA
GCACATCCCCCTTTCGCCAGCTGGCGTAATAGCGAAGAGGCCCGCACCGATCGCCCTTCCCAACAGTTGC
GCAGCCTGAATGGCGAATGGG
[124 nt withheld, positions 6532-6655]
C
[91 nt withheld, positions 6657-6747]
A
[49 nt withheld, positions 6749-6797]
CCTTTGACGTTGGAGTCCACGTTCTTT
[37 nt withheld, positions 6825-6861]
ACCCTATCTCGGTCTATTCTTTTGATTTATAAGGGATTTTGCCGATTTCGGCCTATTGGTTAAAAAATGA
GCTGATTTAACAAAAATTTAACGCGAATTTTAACAAAATATTAACGCTTACAATTTAGGTGGCACTTTTC
GGGGAAATGTGCGCGGAACCCCTATTTGTTTATTTTTCTAAATACATTCAAATATGTATCCGCTCATGAG
ACAATAACCCTGATAAATGCTTCAATAATATTGAAAAAGGAAGAGTATGAGTATTCAACATTTCCGTGTC
GCCCTTATTCCCTTTTTTGCGGCATTTTGCCTTCCTGTTTTTGCTCACCCAGAAACGCTGGTGAAAGTAA
AAGATGCTGAAGATCAGTTGGGTGCACGAGTGGGTTACATCGAACTGGATCTCAACAGCGGTAAGATCCT
TGAGAGTTTTCGCCCCGAAGAACGTTTTCCAATGATGAGCACTTTTAAAGTTCTGCTATGTGGCGCGGTA
TTATCCCGTATTGACGCCGGGCAAGAGCAACTCGGTCGCCGCATACACTATTCTCAGAATGACTTGGTTG
AGTACTCACCAGTCACAGAAAAGCATCTTACGGATGGCATGACAGTAAGAGAATTATGCAGTGCTGCCAT
AACCATGAGTGATAACACTGCGGCCAACTTACTTCTGACAACGATCGGAGGACCGAAGGAGCTAACCGCT
TTTTTGCACAACATGGGGGATCATGTAACTCGCCTTGATCGTTGGGAACCGGAGCTGAATGAAGCCATAC
CAAACGACGAGCGTGACACCACGATGCCTGTAGCAATGGCAACAACGTTGCGCAAACTATTAACTGGCGA
ACTACTTACTCTAGCTTCCCGGCAACAATTAATAGACTGGATGGAGGCGGATAAAGTTGCAGGACCACTT
CTGCGCTCGGCCCTTCCGGCTGGCTGGTTTATTGCTGATAAATCTGGAGCCGGTGAGCGTGGGTCTCGCG
GTATCATTGCAGCACTGGGGCCAGATGGTAAGCCCTCCCGTATCGTAGTTATCTACACGACGGGGAGTCA
GGCAACTATGGATGAACGAAATAGACAGATCGCTGAGATAGGTGCCTCACTGATTAAGCATTGGTAACTG
TCAGACCAAGTTTACTCATATATACTTTAGATTGATTTAAAACTTCATTTTTAATTTAAAAGGATCTAGG
TGAAGATCCTTTTTGATAATCTCATGACCAAAATCCCTTAACGTGAGTTTTCGTTCCACTGAGCGTCAGA
CCCCGTAGAAAAGATCAAAGGATCTTCTTGAGATCCTTTTTTTCTGCGCGTAATCTGCTGCTTGCAAACA
AAAAAACCACCGCTACCAGCGGTGGTTTGTTTGCCGGATCAAGAGCTACCAACTCTTTTTCCGAAGGTAA
CTGGCTTCAGCAGAGCGCAGATACCAAATACTGTTCTTCTAGTGTAGCCGTAGTTAGGCCACCACTTCAA
GAACTCTGTAGCACCGCCTACATACCTCGCTCTGCTAATCCTGTTACCAGTGGCTGCTGCCAGTGGCGAT
AAGTCGTGTCTTACCGGGTTGGACTCAAGACGATAGTTACCGGATAAGGCGCAGCGGTCGGGCTGAACGG
GGGGTTCGTGCACACAGCCCAGCTTGGAGCGAACGACCTACACCGAACTGAGATACCTACAGCGTGAGCT
ATGAGAAAGCGCCACGCTTCCCGAAGGGAGAAAGGCGGACAGGTATCCGGTAAGCGGCAGGGTCGGAACA
GGAGAGCGCACGAGGGAGCTTCCAGGGGGAAACGCCTGGTATCTTTATAGTCCTGTCGGGTTTCGCCACC
TCTGACTTGAGCGTCGATTTTTGTGATGCTCGTCAGGGGGGCGGAGCCTATGGAAAAACGCCAGCAACGC
GGCCTTTTTACGGTTCCTGGCCTTTTGCTGGCCTTTTGCTCACATGTTCTTTCCTGCGTTATCCCCTGAT
TCTGTGGATAACCGTATTACCGCCTTTGAGTGAGCTGATACCGCTCGCCGCAGCCGAACGACCGAGCGCA
GCGAGTCAGTGAGCGAGGAAGCGGAAGAGCGCCCAATACGCAAACCGCCTCTCCCCGCGCGTTGGCCGAT
TCATTAATGCAGCTGGCACGACAGGTTTCCCGACTGGAAAGCGGGCAGTGAGCGCAACGCAATTAATGTG
AGTTAGCTCACTCATTAGGCACCCCAGGCTTTACACTTTATGCTTCCGGCTCGTATGTTGTGTGGAATTG
TGAGCGGATAACAATTTCACACAGGAAACAGCTATGACCATGATTACGCCAAGCGCGCAATTAACCCTCA
CTAAAGGGAACAAAAGCTGGAGCTGCAAGCTTAA
Features (pLannotate 1.2.2; 28 found; start..end, strand, type, name):
      1..227     +  promoter       RSV promoter: Rous sarcoma virus enhancer/promoter
    228..408     +  LTR            5' LTR (truncated): truncated 5' long terminal repeat (LTR) from HIV-1
    455..580     +  misc_feature   HIV-1 Ψ: packaging signal of human immunodeficiency virus type 1
    564..927     +  CDS            HIV-1 gag (fragment): gag protein from human immunodeficiency virus 1; gag
   1073..1306    +  misc_feature   RRE: The Rev response element (RRE) of HIV-1 allows for Rev-dependent mRNA export from the nucleus to the cytoplasm.
   1683..1783    +  CDS            Rev (fragment): human immunodeficiency virus 1 (HIV-1) Rev protein; rev; enhances nuclear export of unspliced and incompletely spliced viral mRNAs
   1802..1919    +  misc_feature   cPPT/CTS: central polypurine tract and central termination sequence of HIV-1
   2035..2066    +  promoter       minP: minimal TATA-box promoter with low basal activity
   2099..3748    +  CDS            luciferase: firefly luciferase synthetic luc2 version of the luciferase gene
   3752..3871    +  CDS            hPEST: PEST degradation sequence from mouse ornithine decarboxylase human codon-optimized
   3963..4551    +  misc_feature   WPRE: woodchuck hepatitis virus posttranscriptional regulatory element
   4566..4882    +  promoter       SV40 promoter: SV40 enhancer and early promoter
   4933..5652    +  CDS            EmGFP: Emerald GFP mammalian codon-optimized
   5651..5722    +  CDS            nef (fragment): NEF_HV1Z2 - Experimental evidence at protein level: Swiss-Prot protein existence level 1. Extracellular Nef protein targets CD4(+) T-lymphocytes for apoptosis by interacting with CXCR4 surface receptors. From Human immunodeficiency virus type 1 group M subtype D (isolate Z2/CDC-Z34) (HIV-1).
   5724..5957    +  LTR            3' LTR (ΔU3): self-inactivating 3' long terminal repeat (LTR) from HIV-1
   6029..6150    +  polyA_signal   SV40 poly(A) signal: SV40 polyadenylation signal
   6190..6325    +  rep_origin     SV40 ori: SV40 origin of replication
   6346..6364    -  promoter       T7 promoter: promoter for bacteriophage T7 RNA polymerase
   6372..6527    +  CDS            lacZα (fragment): LacZα fragment of β-galactosidase; lacZ fragment
   6532..6960    +  rep_origin     f1 ori (sequence partly withheld): f1 bacteriophage origin of replication; arrow indicates direction of (+) strand synthesis
   7013..7117    +  promoter       AmpR promoter: bla
   7118..7978    +  CDS            AmpR: β-lactamase; bla; confers resistance to ampicillin, carbenicillin, and related antibiotics
   8149..8737    +  rep_origin     ori: high-copy-number ColE1/pMB1/pBR322/pUC origin of replication
   8920..9012    +  CDS            lacI (fragment): lac repressor; lacI; The lac repressor binds to the lac operator to inhibit transcription in E. coli. This inhibition can be relieved by adding lactose or isopropyl-β-D-thiogalactopyranoside (IPTG).
   9025..9046    +  protein_bind   CAP binding site: CAP binding activates transcription in the presence of cAMP. E. coli catabolite activator protein
   9061..9091    +  promoter       lac promoter: promoter for the E. coli lac operon
   9099..9115    +  protein_bind   lac operator: The lac repressor binds to the lac operator to inhibit transcription in E. coli. This inhibition can be relieved by adding lactose or isopropyl-β-D-thiogalactopyranoside (IPTG). lac repressor encoded by lacI
   9160..9178    +  promoter       T3 promoter: promoter for bacteriophage T3 RNA polymerase
