[The description below was written by a language model from this plasmid's Addgene catalogue record and pLannotate feature annotations shown in this document.]
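Description:
pLminP_Luc2P_RE20 is a third-generation-style, self-inactivating lentiviral reporter plasmid built on the pLenti7.3 backbone and designed to read out XBP1-dependent transcription as a measure of ER stress. It is propagated in E. coli through a high-copy ColE1/pUC origin with ampicillin resistance, and also carries an f1 origin; the catalogue notes that it is prone to recombination in bacteria. The viral portion consists of an RSV promoter fused to a truncated HIV-1 5' LTR, the Ψ packaging signal with a gag fragment, the RRE for Rev-dependent export of the genomic RNA, the cPPT/CTS, a WPRE, and a ΔU3 3' LTR followed by an SV40 polyadenylation signal. An SV40 origin is also present.

The reporter cassette sits downstream of the cPPT. A minimal TATA-box promoter (minP) with low basal activity drives the synthetic firefly luciferase luc2 fused to an hPEST degradation sequence (Luc2P), a portion derived from the Promega pGL4.29 reporter. The PEST tag shortens the protein's half-life so that the signal tracks changes in transcription more closely. The catalogue lists the promoter as XBP1, which implies XBP1 response elements placed upstream of minP, but these elements are not annotated in the feature table and their number and arrangement are not stated. A separate SV40 promoter drives Emerald GFP, which serves as the marker for identifying or sorting transduced mammalian cells, since no drug selection cassette is present. The sequenced record is 9,205 nt, slightly shorter than the catalogued total size of 9,293 bp. The associated publication concerns inferring pathway activity alongside gene expression by RNA sequencing, and the RE20 name suggests this is one member of a set of response-element reporters.
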