Addgene plasmid #90362: pLminP_Luc2P_RE20
Purpose: XBP1 - ER stress gene reporter
Depositing lab: Ramnik Xavier. Depositing organization: Broad Institute. Publication: Simultaneous Pathway Activity Inference and Gene Expression Analysis Using RNA Sequencing. O'Connell DJ, Kolde R, Sooknah M, Graham DB, Sundberg TB, Latorre IJ, Mikkelsen TS, Xavier RJ. Cell Syst. 2016 May 25;2(5):323-34. doi: 10.1016/j.cels.2016.04.011. Epub 2016 May 19. PubMed 27211859.
Backbone
  Vector backbone: pLenti7.3
  Backbone manufacturer: Thermo Fisher
  Backbone size w/o insert (bp): 7251
  Total vector size (bp): 9293
  Vector type: Lentiviral
  Selectable markers: eGFP
Growth in bacteria
  Bacterial resistance: Ampicillin, 100 μg/mL
  Growth temperature: 30°C
  Growth strain: NEB Stable
  Growth instructions: Plasmid prone to recombination, we recommend screening multiple, small colonies to ensure recovery of full plasmid
  Copy number: High Copy
Gene/Insert
  Gene/Insert name: Firefly luciferase (alt name: Luc2P)
  Species: P. pyralis
  Insert size (bp): 1776
  Promoter: XBP1
  Cloning method: Gibson Cloning
  Sequencing primers: 5′ GGTACAGTGCAGGGGAAAGA
Resource information
  A portion of this plasmid was derived from a plasmid made by: pGL4.29 reporter vector (Promega)
Terms and licenses: Academic/Nonprofit Terms; Industry Terms: Not Available to Industry
How to cite: pLminP_Luc2P_RE20 was a gift from Ramnik Xavier (Addgene plasmid # 90362 ; http://n2t.net/addgene:90362 ; RRID:Addgene_90362)
